Addgene plasmid #162784: pTF
Purpose: (Empty Backbone) Protein expression in CHO cells - C-terminal FLAG and 10xhis tags are coded
Depositing lab: Ivan Vorobiev. Depositing organization: Federal Research Centre "Fundamentals of Biotechnology" of the Russian Academy of Sciences. Publication: Fast and Accurate Surrogate Virus Neutralization Test Based on Antibody-Mediated Blocking of the Interaction of ACE2 and SARS-CoV-2 Spike Protein RBD. Kolesov DE, Sinegubova MV, Dayanova LK, Dolzhikova IV, Vorobiev II, Orlova NA. Diagnostics (Basel). 2022 Feb 3;12(2). pii: diagnostics12020393. doi: 10.3390/diagnostics12020393. PubMed 35204485.
Backbone
  Vector backbone: p1.1
  Backbone manufacturer: LMBT, LTD
  Backbone size (bp): 11914
  Modifications to backbone: Truncated EEF1A1 DFR and UFR sequences; FLAG-tag and 10xHis-tag coding sequences added
  Vector type: Mammalian Expression
  Promoter: CHO Elongation factor 1A
  Selectable markers: HT/MTX
  Tag / fusion protein: FLAG (C terminal on backbone); 10xHis (C terminal on backbone)
Growth in bacteria
  Bacterial resistance: Ampicillin, 100 μg/mL
  Growth temperature: 37°C
  Growth strain: DH5alpha
  Copy number: High Copy
Gene/Insert
  Cloning method: Restriction Enzyme
  Sequencing primers: 5′ SQ-5CH6-F GCCGCTGCTTCCTGTGAC; 3′ IRESA rev aggtttccgggccctcacattg
Terms and licenses: Academic/Nonprofit Terms; Industry Terms: Not Available to Industry
How to cite: pTF was a gift from Ivan Vorobiev (Addgene plasmid # 162784 ; http://n2t.net/addgene:162784 ; RRID:Addgene_162784)
