[The description below was written by a language model from this plasmid's Addgene catalogue record and pLannotate feature annotations shown in this document.]
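Description:
pTF is an empty mammalian expression backbone intended for producing recombinant proteins in CHO cells. It is derived from the p1.1 vector by truncating the upstream and downstream flanking regions of the Chinese hamster elongation factor 1A (EEF1A1) gene and adding coding sequences for C-terminal FLAG and 10xHis tags. The catalogue lists the parental backbone as about 11.9 kb, whereas the sequenced record is about 6.8 kb, which is consistent with the stated truncation of the flanking regions. In bacteria the plasmid is maintained through a high-copy ColE1/pUC-type origin and selected with ampicillin through the β-lactamase gene and its native promoter.

Expression is driven by the CHO elongation factor 1A promoter. The automated annotation picks up only short matches to mouse EF-1α promoter and human EF-1α intron A sequences in this region, presumably reflecting homology with the hamster elements, and a brief hit to a rice actin promoter is most likely spurious. An open reading frame inserted by restriction cloning is fused in frame to the FLAG epitope followed by the polyhistidine tag, allowing antibody detection and metal-affinity purification. The annotator labels these as a 3xFLAG fragment and a 7xHis stretch, but the record specifies a FLAG tag and 10xHis. Downstream of the tags, an EMCV IRES links the mouse dihydrofolate reductase coding sequence to the same transcript, so target protein and selection marker are translated from one bicistronic mRNA. This supports selection in DHFR-deficient CHO cells in medium lacking hypoxanthine and thymidine, and methotrexate can be used to select for higher expression. The associated publication concerns a surrogate SARS-CoV-2 neutralization test based on the ACE2 and spike RBD interaction, but the record does not state which proteins were expressed from this backbone.
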