Features (pLannotate 1.2.2; 10 found; start..end, strand, type, name):
     30..57      +  CDS            3xFLAG (fragment): three tandem FLAG® epitope tags
     63..83      +  CDS            7xHis: 6xHis affinity tag
    120..704     +  misc_feature   IRES2: internal ribosome entry site (IRES) of the encephalomyocarditis virus (EMCV)
    716..1276    +  CDS            Dhfr: DYR_MOUSE - Experimental evidence at protein level: Swiss-Prot protein existence level 1. Key enzyme in folate metabolism. Contributes to the de novo mitochondrial thymidylate biosynthesis pathway (PubMed:25980602). Catalyzes an essential reaction for de novo glycine and purine synthesis, and for DNA precursor synthesis (PubMed:25980602). Binds its own mRNA. From Mus musculus (Mouse).
   2119..2707    -  rep_origin     ori: high-copy-number ColE1/pMB1/pBR322/pUC origin of replication
   2878..3738    -  CDS            AmpR: β-lactamase; bla; confers resistance to ampicillin, carbenicillin, and related antibiotics
   3739..3843    -  promoter       AmpR promoter: bla
   4625..4654    +  promoter       Act1 promoter (fragment): rice actin promoter
   5704..5865    +  promoter       mEF-1α promoter (fragment): strong constitutive promoter for mouse elongation factor EF-1α
   6691..6718    +  intron         EF-1α intron A (fragment): truncated intron upstream of the start codon of human EF-1α
>Addgene plasmid #162784 | pTF | addgene full sequence | sequence record 333800 | Addgene NGS Result
GTTGTGAAAACCTCGAGGCTGCAGCTAGCGATTACAAGGATGACGACGATAAGGGAGGATCCCATCACCA
TCACCATCACCATCATCACCACTAACTAGCGGCCGCGCAGTTAACGCCGCCCCTCTCCCTCCCCCCCCCC
TAACGTTACTGGCCGAAGCCGCTTGGAATAAGGCCGGTGTGCGTTTGTCTATATGTTATTTTCCACCATA
TTGCCGTCTTTTGGCAATGTGAGGGCCCGGAAACCTGGCCCTGTCTTCTTGACGAGCATTCCTAGGGGTC
TTTCCCCTCTCGCCAAAGGAATGCAAGGTCTGTTGAATGTCGTGAAGGAAGCAGTTCCTCTGGAAGCTTC
TTGAAGACAAACAACGTCTGTAGCGACCCTTTGCAGGCAGCGGAACCCCCCACCTGGCGACAGGTGCCTC
TGCGGCCAAAAGCCACGTGTATAAGATACACCTGCAAAGGCGGCACAACCCCAGTGCCACGTTGTGAGTT
GGATAGTTGTGGAAAGAGTCAAATGGCTCTCCTCAAGCGTATTCAACAAGGGGCTGAAGGATGCCCAGAA
GGTACCCCATTGTATGGGATCTGATCTGGGGCCTCGGTACACATGCTTTACATGTGTTTAGTCGAGGTTA
AAAAAACGTCTAGGCCCCCCGAACCACGGGGACGTGGTTTTCCTTTGAAAAACACGATGATAATATGGCC
ACAAGATCTGCCACCATGGTTCGACCATTGAACTGCATCGTCGCCGTGTCCCAAAATATGGGGATTGGCA
AGAACGGAGACCTACCCTGGCCTCCGCTCAGGAACGAGTTCAAGTACTTCCAAAGAATGACCACAACCTC
TTCAGTGGAAGGTAAACAGAATCTGGTGATTATGGGTAGGAAAACCTGGTTCTCCATTCCTGAGAAGAAT
CGACCTCTAAAGGACAGAATTAATATAGTTCTCAGTAGAGAACTCAAAGAACCACCACGAGGAGCTCATT
TTCTTGCCAAAAGTTTGGATGATGCCTTAAGACTTATTGAACAACCGGAATTGGCAAGTAAAGTAGACAT
GGTTTGGATAGTCGGAGGCAGTTCTGTTTACCAGGAAGCCATGAATCAACCAGGCCACCTCAGACTCTTT
GTGACAAGGATCATGCAGGAATTTGAAAGTGACACGTTTTTCCCAGAAATTGATTTGGGGAAATATAAAC
TTCTCCCAGAATACCCAGGCGTCCTCTCTGAGGTCCAGGAGGAAAAAGGCATCAAGTATAAGTTTGAAGT
CTACGAGAAGAAAGACTAATCTAGCATATTACCCCTAACACCTGCCACCCCAGTCTTAATCAGTGGTGGA
AGAACGGTCTCAGAACTGTTTGTCTCAATTGGCCATTTAAGTTTAATAGTGAAAGACTGGTTAATGATAA
CAATGCATCGGAAAACCTTCAGGAGGAAAGGAGAATGTTTTGTGGAACATTTTTGTGTGTGTGGCAGTTT
TAAGTTATTAGTTTTCAAAATCAGTACTTTTTAATGGAAACAACTTGACCAAAAATCTGTCACAGAATTT
TGAGACCCATTAAAATACAAGTTTAATGAGAAGTCTGTCTCTGTTAATGCTGAAGTCATTACTAAGTGCT
TAGCTTAGCAAGGTATGTGGATGCCCATTTGTGTTCCAAGGGATTGGACTGTTCATCAGGACCCAGAGCT
GAGTTTCAAGGGCTCAAGAGATGGCTTATTACCTGTGGGTGTCTTGAAGGTTCTGGTTGGGACAAATTAG
GAATGTTTTTGGCAGACATGGTGACTACCCTTCATCTGGGTGAGTTCAGTTGATTTGTCTTGAGCCTTTG
GGGTTTACACAAGTAAATGACATCATACAGTTAGTGTATTGTTAGTGAATATTAATATATGAGGCAGGCT
TTGCTCTAGACATATGTCGACGTCCGGAGCTCTGGCGCGCCATGGCTCTTCCGCTTCCTCGCTCACTGAC
TCGCTGCGCTCGGTCGTTCGGCTGCGGCGAGCGGTATCAGCTCACTCAAAGGCGGTAATACGGTTATCCA
CAGAATCAGGGGATAACGCAGGAAAGAACATGTGAGCAAAAGGCCAGCAAAAGGCCAGGAACCGTAAAAA
GGCCGCGTTGCTGGCGTTTTTCCATAGGCTCCGCCCCCCTGACGAGCATCACAAAAATCGACGCTCAAGT
CAGAGGTGGCGAAACCCGACAGGACTATAAAGATACCAGGCGTTTCCCCCTGGAAGCTCCCTCGTGCGCT
CTCCTGTTCCGACCCTGCCGCTTACCGGATACCTGTCCGCCTTTCTCCCTTCGGGAAGCGTGGCGCTTTC
TCATAGCTCACGCTGTAGGTATCTCAGTTCGGTGTAGGTCGTTCGCTCCAAGCTGGGCTGTGTGCACGAA
CCCCCCGTTCAGCCCGACCGCTGCGCCTTATCCGGTAACTATCGTCTTGAGTCCAACCCGGTAAGACACG
ACTTATCGCCACTGGCAGCAGCCACTGGTAACAGGATTAGCAGAGCGAGGTATGTAGGCGGTGCTACAGA
GTTCTTGAAGTGGTGGCCTAACTACGGCTACACTAGAAGAACAGTATTTGGTATCTGCGCTCTGCTGAAG
CCAGTTACCTTCGGAAAAAGAGTTGGTAGCTCTTGATCCGGCAAACAAACCACCGCTGGTAGCGGTGGTT
TTTTTGTTTGCAAGCAGCAGATTACGCGCAGAAAAAAAGGATCTCAAGAAGATCCTTTGATCTTTTCTAC
GGGGTCTGACGCTCAGTGGAACGAAAACTCACGTTAAGGGATTTTGGTCATGAGATTATCAAAAAGGATC
TTCACCTAGATCCTTTTAAATTAAAAATGAAGTTTTAAATCAATCTAAAGTATATATGAGTAAACTTGGT
CTGACAGTTACCAATGCTTAATCAGTGAGGCACCTATCTCAGCGATCTGTCTATTTCGTTCATCCATAGT
TGCCTGACTCCCCGTCGTGTAGATAACTACGATACGGGAGGGCTTACCATCTGGCCCCAGTGCTGCAATG
ATACCGCGAGACCCACGCTCACCGGCTCCAGATTTATCAGCAATAAACCAGCCAGCCGGAAGGGCCGAGC
GCAGAAGTGGTCCTGCAACTTTATCCGCCTCCATCCAGTCTATTAATTGTTGCCGGGAAGCTAGAGTAAG
TAGTTCGCCAGTTAATAGTTTGCGCAACGTTGTTGCCATTGCTACAGGCATCGTGGTGTCACGCTCGTCG
TTTGGTATGGCTTCATTCAGCTCCGGTTCCCAACGATCAAGGCGAGTTACATGATCCCCCATGTTGTGCA
AAAAAGCGGTTAGCTCCTTCGGTCCTCCGATCGTTGTCAGAAGTAAGTTGGCCGCAGTGTTATCACTCAT
GGTTATGGCAGCACTGCATAATTCTCTTACTGTCATGCCATCCGTAAGATGCTTTTCTGTGACTGGTGAG
TACTCAACCAAGTCATTCTGAGAATAGTGTATGCGGCGACCGAGTTGCTCTTGCCCGGCGTCAATACGGG
ATAATACCGCGCCACATAGCAGAACTTTAAAAGTGCTCATCATTGGAAAACGTTCTTCGGGGCGAAAACT
CTCAAGGATCTTACCGCTGTTGAGATCCAGTTCGATGTAACCCACTCGTGCACCCAACTGATCTTCAGCA
TCTTTTACTTTCACCAGCGTTTCTGGGTGAGCAAAAACAGGAAGGCAAAATGCCGCAAAAAAGGGAATAA
GGGCGACACGGAAATGTTGAATACTCATACTCTTCCTTTTTCAATATTATTGAAGCATTTATCAGGGTTA
TTGTCTCATGAGCGGATACATATTTGAATGTATTTAGAAAAATAAACAAATAGGGGTTCCGCGCACATTT
CCCCGAAAAGTGCCACCTGCATCTCATCACGGTCACGCATGGCTGCGCCCGCGCAGCGCCCCCCGACCCC
CCCCCGATCCCCGGAACGCCAGCCGCCATCCACCGCCCGCAGCCCCCGGAGCCCGCGGACCCCGACCCCC
CGCCGCTCGCCCGCCGTTGCGCCGCTCTCTGCGGGGGGGCTAGGGGGCCGCGGGGGGAAGGCCACGCCCC
CTCCACTTTTTCCAGGAATGCGCGGCATGACCCGCCCCCCCCATGACCCGCCAACACCCCCCCGATGCCC
CCCGGGGGTCTTTCCTGGGGGGCCTTTGTCAGGGTTGCCTGTGTCACCCACGGGCCCCTTGGCCACGCTT
GCCTGGGTCACCCCGGAGCCCCGGGTCACGTTTGCCGGGGTCAGCCCTGGGGCGCTTCTTCACGCTCCAT
TGCCATGCAGAATTCCCACATGTGGACACCGGACAGTAGGTCCTCAAATGCTCCTTATTAGGTTGGTTCA
ATAATATCAATTGTTTGTTACTAGGCAGTGATGTTGTACATCTGGAGGAGATCTCTTGAGCCCATAATCA
GGTTATTAGGAATAAATACTCTAAGGCTAAAAATGTAGCTTAGTGATAAGAGTGCTTGCCTGGTGTGCTG
AGACCCTCGGTTCCATCTCCACAACCCCATATTCCATTACAAAATACCTTTTCACCGTCCCTAGCATTAA
GAAACAAAACAACAAAGAAGTTTTTCTTTCTTCTGAGATCCTGCCCGGAGAGGCATTTAAAACTGGCCAG
GGCCAAAAAAAAAAAAAAAAGAAAAAAAAGAAAAGAAAACAGGCTAGGGCCGGCATGGTGGCGCACGCCT
TTAATCCCAGCACGCAGGAGGCAGAGGCAGGGCGGATCTCTGTGAGTTTGAGGTCAGCCTGGTCTACCTA
GTGAGTTTCAGGGCACCCAGGGCTAAAGAGACTGTCTCAAAAACAAAACAGCCACACAATCAGAACCACA
GCAAAACGCAGTTATGATCCTTGGAACTGTAGGAATGACAAGCATTTAAATAATAGGACGAGCCATTTTT
GAGAAGCTCTGATTTCACAAGTGTCAGGGATGGGCTCTGGGCGAGTAAGATTGCTAATGCTGGCCTCTAA
ATGAGACCACGTGGAGTTGATTAGATTCTTTTCATGTTCCTCGTGCTCTATCAAATAACTGTACCCAAAT
ACACACACACACACACACACACAATGCGCGCACACACAAAATCCTTTTTTAGCTTAAGAAGCCCAGAATC
AGAAGTAAAGCTAACTGTGGGACTTAAGTATTATTCTGAACGGAACTCCCAGGGCGTGAAGCGCGCTTCA
GGCTTCCAGAGAAGCAGCTGGCGCTGGATGGAATGAACCAAGAGGCCAGCACAGGGGCAGATCCGTCGAG
CTCTCGGCCACCGAGCTGAGCCCTTAGGTTCTGGGGCTGGGAAGGGTCCCTAGGATTGTGCACCTCTCCC
GCGGGGGACAAGCAGGGGGATGGCGGGGCTGACGTCGGGAGGTGGCCTCCACGGGAAGGGACACCCGGAT
CTCGACACAGCCTTGGCAGTGGAGTCAGGAAGGGTAGGGACAGATTCTGGACGCCCTCTTGGCCAGCTCC
TCACCGCCCCACCCCCGACTGGAGCCGAGAGTAATTCATACAAAAGGAGGGATCGCCTTCGCCCCTGGGA
ATCCCAGGGACCGTCGCTAAATTCTGGCCGGCCTCCCAGCCCGGAACCGCTGTGCCCGCCCAGCGCGGCG
GGAGGAGCCTGCGCCTAGGGCGGATCGCGGGTCGGCGGGAGAGCACAAGCCCACAGTCCCCGGCGGTGGG
GGAGGGGCGCGCTGAGCGGGGGCCCGGGAGCCAGCGCGGGGCAAACTGGGAAAGTGGCGTCGTGTGCTGG
CTCCGCCCTCTTCCCGAGGGTGGGGGAGAACGGTATAAAAGTGCGGTAGTCGCGTTGGACGTTCTTTTTC
GCAACGGGTTTGCCGTCAGAACGCAGGTGAGTGGCGGGTGTGGCCTCCGCGGGCCCGGGCTCCCTCCTTT
GAGCGGGGTCGGGCCGCCGTGCGGGTGTCGTCGGCCGGGCTTCTCTGCGAGCGTTCCCGCCCTGGATGGC
GGGCTGTGCGGGAGGGCGAGGGGGGGAGGCCTGGCGGCGGCCCCGGAGCCTCGCCTCGTGTCGGGCGTGA
GGCCTAGCGTGGCTTCCGCCCCGCCGCGTGCCACCGCGGCCGCGCTTTGCTGTCTGCCCGGCTGCCCTCG
ATTGCCTGCCCGCGGCCCGGGCCAACAAAGGGAGGGCGTGGAGCTGGCTGGTAGGGAGCCCCGTAGTCCG
CATGTCGGGCAGGGAGAGCGGCAGCAGTCGGGGGGGGGACCGGGCCCGCCCGTCCCGCAGCACATGTCCA
ACGCCGCCTGGACGGGTAGCGGCCTGTGTCCTGATAAGGCGGCCGGGCGGTGGGTTTTAGATGCCGGGTT
CAGGTGGCCCCGGGTCCCGGCCCGGTCTGGCCAGTACCCCGTAGTGGCTTAGCTCCGAGGAGGGCGAGGC
CCGCCCGCCCGGCACCAGTTGCGTGCGCGGAAAGATGGCCGCTCCCGGGCCCTGTAGCAAGGAGCTCAAA
ATGGAGGACGCGGCAGCCCGGCGGAGCGGGGCGGGTGAGTCACCCACACAAAGGAAGAGGGCCTTGCCCC
TCGCCGGCCGCTGCTTCCTGTGACCCCGTGGTGTACCGGCCGCACTTCAGTCACCCCGGGCGCTCTTTCG
GAGCACCGCTGGCCTCCGCTGGGGGAGGGGATCTGTCTAATGGCGTTGGAGTTTGCTCACATTTGGTGGG
TGGAGACTGTAGCCAGGCCAGCCTGGCCATGAAAGTAATTCTTGGAATTTGCCCATTTTGAGTTTGGAGC
GAAGCTGATTGACAAAGCTGCTTAGCCGTTCAAAGGTATTCTTCGAACTTTTTTTTTAAGGT
